Addgene plasmid #74672: pCX-HO1-2A-EGFP
Purpose: Mammalian expression of HO1 and EGFP
Depositing lab: Roberto Giovannoni. Depositing organization: Universita degli Studi di Milano-Bicocca. Publication: Simultaneous Overexpression of Functional Human HO-1, E5NT and ENTPD1 Protects Murine Fibroblasts against TNF-alpha-Induced Injury In Vitro. Cinti A, De Giorgi M, Chisci E, Arena C, Galimberti G, Farina L, Bugarin C, Rivolta I, Gaipa G, Smolenski RT, Cerrito MG, Lavitrano M, Giovannoni R. PLoS One. 2015 Oct 29;10(10):e0141933. doi: 10.1371/journal.pone.0141933. eCollection 2015. PONE-D-15-33437 PubMed 26513260.
Backbone
  Vector backbone: pCX-2A-2A
  Backbone manufacturer: Giovannoni lab, Addgene plasmid 74670
  Total vector size (bp): 7478
  Vector type: Mammalian Expression
  Selectable markers: Neomycin (select with G418)
Growth in bacteria
  Bacterial resistance: Kanamycin, 50 μg/mL
  Growth temperature: 37°C
  Growth strain: DH5alpha
  Copy number: Unknown
Gene/Insert
  Gene/Insert name: HO1
  Species: H. sapiens (human)
  Insert size (bp): 1674
  Entrez Gene: HMOX1 (a.k.a. HMOX1D, HO-1, HSP32, bK286B10)
  Promoter: pCAGGS
  Tag / fusion protein: 2A-EGFP (C terminal on insert)
  Cloning method: Restriction Enzyme; 5′ cloning site EcoRI (not destroyed); 3′ cloning site NheI (not destroyed)
  Sequencing primers: 5′ pCAX-F CAGCTCCTGGGCAACGTGC; 3′ M13-R
Resource information
  A portion of this plasmid was derived from a plasmid made by: HMOX1 (hHO-1) sequence was kindly provided by Prof. Fritz Bach's laboratory at Harvard Medical School, Boston.
Terms and licenses: Academic/Nonprofit Terms; Industry Terms: Not Available to Industry
How to cite: pCX-HO1-2A-EGFP was a gift from Roberto Giovannoni (Addgene plasmid # 74672 ; http://n2t.net/addgene:74672 ; RRID:Addgene_74672)
