[The description below was written by a language model from this plasmid's Addgene catalogue record and pLannotate feature annotations shown in this document.]
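Description:
pCX-HO1-2A-EGFP is a mammalian expression plasmid of about 7.5 kb, built on the pCX-2A-2A backbone, that co-expresses human heme oxygenase-1 (HMOX1, HO-1) and EGFP from a single transcript. Expression is driven by the CAG (pCAGGS) promoter, annotated here as the CMV immediate-early enhancer, the chicken β-actin promoter and a chimeric chicken β-actin/rabbit β-globin intron, a combination that gives strong, broadly active transcription in mammalian cells. The HMOX1 coding sequence, cloned between EcoRI and NheI sites, is joined in frame through a foot-and-mouth disease virus F2A peptide to EGFP. Ribosomal skipping at the 2A sequence yields separate HO-1 and EGFP polypeptides, so green fluorescence reports on cells expressing the enzyme. The transcript ends at a rabbit β-globin polyadenylation signal. The short β-globin fragments annotated on either side of the open reading frame are most likely remnants of the globin exon sequences carried in pCAGGS-type vectors rather than intended coding parts.

The plasmid replicates in E. coli from a high-copy ColE1/pUC-type origin and also carries an f1 origin. A single NeoR/KanR (Tn5 aminoglycoside phosphotransferase) gene is placed behind tandem bacterial (AmpR) and SV40 early promoters and followed by an HSV TK poly(A) signal. It confers kanamycin resistance in bacteria and G418 resistance for selecting stably transfected mammalian cells. Other small annotations (lac promoter/operator, SV40 poly(A), ble and bGH fragments) are backbone remnants.

The associated publication concerns overexpression of human HO-1, alongside E5NT and ENTPD1, in murine fibroblasts to examine protection against TNF-α-induced injury. This fits use of the construct for HO-1 overexpression with a fluorescent marker.
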