Features (pLannotate 1.2.2; 23 found; start..end, strand, type, name):
     15..394     +  enhancer       CMV enhancer: human cytomegalovirus immediate early enhancer
    397..672     +  promoter       chicken β-actin promoter: No description available
    673..1681    +  intron         chimeric intron: chimera between introns from chicken β-actin and rabbit β-globin
   1679..1741    +  CDS            HBB (fragment): HBB_LEPEU - Experimental evidence at protein level: Swiss-Prot protein existence level 1. Involved in oxygen transport from the lung to the various peripheral tissues. From Lepus europaeus (European hare).
   1741..2604    +  CDS            HMOX1: HMOX1_HUMAN - Also known as HO, HO1. Experimental evidence at protein level: Swiss-Prot protein existence level 1. Heme oxygenase cleaves the heme ring at the alpha methene bridge to form biliverdin. Biliverdin is subsequently converted to bilirubin by biliverdin reductase. Under physiological conditions, the activity of heme oxygenase is highest in the spleen, where senescent erythrocytes are sequestrated and destroyed. Exhibits cytoprotective effects since excess of free heme sensitizes cells to undergo apoptosis. From Homo sapiens (Human).
   2611..2676    +  CDS            F2A: 2A peptide from foot-and-mouth disease virus polyprotein Eukaryotic ribosomes fail to insert a peptide bond between the Gly and Pro residues, yielding separate polypeptides.
   2692..3411    +  CDS            EGFP: the original enhanced GFP (Yang et al., 1996) mammalian codon-optimized
   3419..3496    +  CDS            HBB (fragment): HBB_PONPY - Experimental evidence at transcript level: Swiss-Prot protein existence level 2. Involved in oxygen transport from the lung to the various peripheral tissues. From Pongo pygmaeus (Bornean orangutan).
   3567..3622    +  polyA_signal   β-globin poly(A) signal: rabbit β-globin polyadenylation signal (Gil and Proudfoot, 1987)
   4005..4021    -  protein_bind   lac operator: The lac repressor binds to the lac operator to inhibit transcription in E. coli. This inhibition can be relieved by adding lactose or isopropyl-β-D-thiogalactopyranoside (IPTG). lac repressor encoded by lacI
   4029..4059    -  promoter       lac promoter: promoter for the E. coli lac operon
   4074..4095    -  protein_bind   CAP binding site: CAP binding activates transcription in the presence of cAMP. E. coli catabolite activator protein
   4108..4147    -  CDS            lacI (fragment): lac repressor; lacI; The lac repressor binds to the lac operator to inhibit transcription in E. coli. This inhibition can be relieved by adding lactose or isopropyl-β-D-thiogalactopyranoside (IPTG).
   4170..4254    +  CDS            large T antigen (fragment): large T antigen from SV40 (simian virus 40)
   4277..4398    +  polyA_signal   SV40 poly(A) signal: SV40 polyadenylation signal
   4432..4860    -  rep_origin     f1 ori (sequence partly withheld): f1 bacteriophage origin of replication; arrow indicates direction of (+) strand synthesis
   4887..4991    +  promoter       AmpR promoter: bla
   4993..5350    +  promoter       SV40 promoter: SV40 enhancer and early promoter
   5385..6179    +  CDS            NeoR/KanR: aminoglycoside phosphotransferase from Tn5; aph(3')-II (or nptII); confers resistance to neomycin, kanamycin, and G418 (Geneticin®)
   6200..6352    +  CDS            ble (fragment): BLE_KLEPN - Experimental evidence at protein level: Swiss-Prot protein existence level 1. Binding protein with a strong affinity to the bleomycin family of antibiotics. Binds to CL990; an antimitotic-antibiotic compound. From Klebsiella pneumoniae.
   6411..6458    +  polyA_signal   HSV TK poly(A) signal: herpes simplex virus thymidine kinase polyadenylation signal (Cole and Stacy, 1985)
   6549..6565    -  polyA_signal   bGH poly(A) signal (fragment): bovine growth hormone polyadenylation signal
   6787..7375    +  rep_origin     ori: high-copy-number ColE1/pMB1/pBR322/pUC origin of replication
>Addgene plasmid #74672 | pCX-HO1-2A-EGFP | depositor full sequence | sequence record 142793 | Full plasmid sequence
TAGTTATTATGGTCGACATTGATTATTGACTAGTTATTAATAGTAATCAATTACGGGGTCATTAGTTCAT
AGCCCATATATGGAGTTCCGCGTTACATAACTTACGGTAAATGGCCCGCCTGGCTGACCGCCCAACGACC
CCCGCCCATTGACGTCAATAATGACGTATGTTCCCATAGTAACGCCAATAGGGACTTTCCATTGACGTCA
ATGGGTGGACTATTTACGGTAAACTGCCCACTTGGCAGTACATCAAGTGTATCATATGCCAAGTACGCCC
CCTATTGACGTCAATGACGGTAAATGGCCCGCCTGGCATTATGCCCAGTACATGACCTTATGGGACTTTC
CTACTTGGCAGTACATCTACGTATTAGTCATCGCTATTACCATGGGTCGAGGTGAGCCCCACGTTCTGCT
TCACTCTCCCCATCTCCCCCCCCTCCCCACCCCCAATTTTGTATTTATTTATTTTTTAATTATTTTGTGC
AGCGATGGGGGCGGGGGGGGGGGGGGCGCGCGCCAGGCGGGGCGGGGCGGGGCGAGGGGCGGGGCGGGGC
GAGGCGGAGAGGTGCGGCGGCAGCCAATCAGAGCGGCGCGCTCCGAAAGTTTCCTTTTATGGCGAGGCGG
CGGCGGCGGCGGCCCTATAAAAAGCGAAGCGCGCGGCGGGCGGGAGTCGCTGCGTTGCCTTCGCCCCGTG
CCCCGCTCCGCGCCGCCTCGCGCCGCCCGCCCCGGCTCTGACTGACCGCGTTACTCCCACAGGTGAGCGG
GCGGGACGGCCCTTCTCCTCCGGGCTGTAATTAGCGCTTGGTTTAATGACGGCTCGTTTCTTTTCTGTGG
CTGCGTGAAAGCCTTAAAGGGCTCCGGGAGGGCCCTTTGTGCGGGGGGGAGCGGCTCGGGGGGTGCGTGC
GTGTGTGTGTGCGTGGGGAGCGCCGCGTGCGGCCCGCGCTGCCCGGCGGCTGTGAGCGCTGCGGGCGCGG
CGCGGGGCTTTGTGCGCTCCGCGTGTGCGCGAGGGGAGCGCGGCCGGGGGCGGTGCCCCGCGGTGCGGGG
GGGCTGCGAGGGGAACAAAGGCTGCGTGCGGGGTGTGTGCGTGGGGGGGTGAGCAGGGGGTGTGGGCGCG
GCGGTCGGGCTGTAACCCCCCCCTGCACCCCCCTCCCCGAGTTGCTGAGCACGGCCCGGCTTCGGGTGCG
GGGCTCCGTGCGGGGCGTGGCGCGGGGCTCGCCGTGCCGGGCGGGGGGTGGCGGCAGGTGGGGGTGCCGG
GCGGGGCGGGGCCGCCTCGGGCCGGGGAGGGCTCGGGGGAGGGGCGCGGCGGCCCCGGAGCGCCGGCGGC
TGTCGAGGCGCGGCGAGCCGCAGCCATTGCCTTTTATGGTAATCGTGCGAGAGGGCGCAGGGACTTCCTT
TGTCCCAAATCTGGCGGAGCCGAAATCTGGGAGGCGCCGCCGCACCCCCTCTAGCGGGCGCGGGCGAAGC
GGTGCGGCGCCGGCAGGAAGGAAATGGGCGGGGAGGGCCTTCGTGCGTCGCCGCGCCGCCGTCCCCTTCT
CCATCTCCAGCCTCGGGGCTGCCGCAGGGGGACGGCTGCCTTCGGGGGGGACGGGGCAGGGCGGGGTTCG
GCTTCTGGCGTGTGACCGGCGGCTCTAGAGCCTCTGCTAACCATGTTCATGCCTTCTTCTTTTTCCTACA
GCTCCTGGGCAACGTGCTGGTTGTTGTGCTGTCTCATCATTTTGGCAAAGAATTCCCACCATGGAGCGTC
CGCAACCCGACAGCATGCCCCAGGATTTGTCAGAGGCCCTGAAGGAGGCCACCAAGGAGGTGCACACCCA
GGCAGAGAATGCTGAGTTCATGAGGAACTTTCAGAAGGGCCAGGTGACCCGAGACGGCTTCAAGCTGGTG
ATGGCCTCCCTGTACCACATCTATGTGGCCCTGGAGGAGGAGATTGAGCGCAACAAGGAGAGCCCAGTCT
TCGCCCCTGTCTACTTCCCAGAAGAGCTGCACCGCAAGGCTGCCCTGGAGCAGGACCTGGCCTTCTGGTA
CGGGCCCCGCTGGCAGGAGGTCATCCCCTACACACCAGCCATGCAGCGCTATGTGAAGCGGCTCCACGAG
GTGGGGCGCACAGAGCCCGAGCTGCTGGTGGCCCACGCCTACACCCGCTACCTGGGTGACCTGTCTGGGG
GCCAGGTGCTCAAAAAGATTGCCCAGAAAGCCCTGGACCTGCCCAGCTCTGGCGAGGGCCTGGCCTTCTT
CACCTTCCCCAACATTGCCAGTGCCACCAAGTTCAAGCAGCTCTACCGCTCCCGCATGAACTCCCTGGAG
ATGACTCCCGCAGTCAGGCAGAGGGTGATAGAAGAGGCCAAGACTGCGTTCCTGCTCAACATCCAGCTCT
TTGAGGAGTTGCAGGAGCTGCTGACCCATGACACCAAGGACCAGAGCCCCTCACGGGCACCAGGGCTTCG
CCAGCGGGCCAGCAACAAAGTGCAAGATTCTGCCCCCGTGGAGACTCCCAGAGGGAAGCCCCCACTCAAC
ACCCGCTCCCAGGCTCCGCTTCTCCGATGGGTCCTTACACTCAGCTTTCTGGTGGCGACAGTTGCTGTAG
GGCTTTATGCCATGGCTAGCGTGAAACAGACTTTGAATTTTGACCTTCTCAAGTTGGCGGGAGACGTGGA
GTCCAACCCAGGGCCCGGCAGCGGCCTTAAGATGGTGAGCAAGGGCGAGGAGCTGTTCACCGGGGTGGTG
CCCATCCTGGTCGAGCTGGACGGCGACGTAAACGGCCACAAGTTCAGCGTGTCCGGCGAGGGCGAGGGCG
ATGCCACCTACGGCAAGCTGACCCTGAAGTTCATCTGCACCACCGGCAAGCTGCCCGTGCCCTGGCCCAC
CCTCGTGACCACCCTGACCTACGGCGTGCAGTGCTTCAGCCGCTACCCCGACCACATGAAGCAGCACGAC
TTCTTCAAGTCCGCCATGCCCGAAGGCTACGTCCAGGAGCGCACCATCTTCTTCAAGGACGACGGCAACT
ACAAGACCCGCGCCGAGGTGAAGTTCGAGGGCGACACCCTGGTGAACCGCATCGAGCTGAAGGGCATCGA
CTTCAAGGAGGACGGCAACATCCTGGGGCACAAGCTGGAGTACAACTACAACAGCCACAACGTCTATATC
ATGGCCGACAAGCAGAAGAACGGCATCAAGGTGAACTTCAAGATCCGCCACAACATCGAGGACGGCAGCG
TGCAGCTCGCCGACCACTACCAGCAGAACACCCCCATCGGCGACGGCCCCGTGCTGCTGCCCGACAACCA
CTACCTGAGCACCCAGTCCGCCCTGAGCAAAGACCCCAACGAGAAGCGCGATCACATGGTCCTGCTGGAG
TTCGTGACCGCCGCCGGGATCACTCTCGGCATGGACGAGCTGTACAAGTAAGGACTCAGAATTCACTCCT
CAGGTGCAGGCTGCCTATCAGAAGGTGGTGGCTGGTGTGGCCAATGCCCTGGCTCACAAATACCACTGAG
ATCTTTTTCCCTCTGCCAAAAATTATGGGGACATCATGAAGCCCCTTGAGCATCTGACTTCTGGCTAATA
AAGGAAATTTATTTTCATTGCAATAGTGTGTTGGAATTTTTTGTGTCTCTCACTCGGAAGGACATATGGG
AGGGCAAATCATTTAAAACATCAGAATGAGTATTTGGTTTAGAGTTTGGCAACATATGCCATATGCTGGC
TGCCATGAACAAAGGTGGCTATAAAGAGGTCATCAGTATATGAAACAGCCCCCTGCTGTCCATTCCTTAT
TCCATAGAAAAGCCTTGACTTGAGGTTAGATTTTTTTTATATTTTGTTTTGTGTTATTTTTTTCTTTAAC
ATCCCTAAAATTTTCCTTACATGTTTTACTAGCCAGATTTTTCCTCCTCTCCTGACTACTCCCAGTCATA
GCTGTCCCTCTTCTCTTATGAAGATCCCTCGACCTGCAGCCCAAGCTTGGCGTAATCATGGTCATAGCTG
TTTCCTGTGTGAAATTGTTATCCGCTCACAATTCCACACAACATACGAGCCGGAAGCATAAAGTGTAAAG
CCTGGGGTGCCTAATGAGTGAGCTAACTCACATTAATTGCGTTGCGCTCACTGCCCGCTTTCCAGTCGGG
AAACCTGTCGTGCCAGCGGATCCACCGGATCTAGATAACTGATCATAATCAGCCATACCACATTTGTAGA
GGTTTTACTTGCTTTAAAAAACCTCCCACACCTCCCCCTGAACCTGAAACATAAAATGAATGCAATTGTT
GTTGTTAACTTGTTTATTGCAGCTTATAATGGTTACAAATAAAGCAATAGCATCACAAATTTCACAAATA
AAGCATTTTTTTCACTGCATTCTAGTTGTGGTTTGTCCAAACTCATCAATGTATCTTAACGCGTAAATTG
TAAGCGTTAATATTTTGTTAAAATTCGCGTTAAATTTTTGTTAAATCAGCTCATTTTTTAACCAATAGGC
CGAAATCGGCAAAATCCCTTATAAATCAAAAGAATAGACCGAGATAGGGT
[37 nt withheld, positions 4531-4567]
AAAGAACGTGGACTCCAACGTCAAAGG
[49 nt withheld, positions 4595-4643]
T
[91 nt withheld, positions 4645-4735]
G
[124 nt withheld, positions 4737-4860]
CAGGTGGCACTTTTCGGGGAAATGTGCGCGGAACCCCTATTTGTTTATTTTTCTAAATACATTCAAATAT
GTATCCGCTCATGAGACAATAACCCTGATAAATGCTTCAATAATATTGAAAAAGGAAGAGTCCTGAGGCG
GAAAGAACCAGCTGTGGAATGTGTGTCAGTTAGGGTGTGGAAAGTCCCCAGGCTCCCCAGCAGGCAGAAG
TATGCAAAGCATGCATCTCAATTAGTCAGCAACCAGGTGTGGAAAGTCCCCAGGCTCCCCAGCAGGCAGA
AGTATGCAAAGCATGCATCTCAATTAGTCAGCAACCATAGTCCCGCCCCTAACTCCGCCCATCCCGCCCC
TAACTCCGCCCAGTTCCGCCCATTCTCCGCCCCATGGCTGACTAATTTTTTTTATTTATGCAGAGGCCGA
GGCCGCCTCGGCCTCTGAGCTATTCCAGAAGTAGTGAGGAGGCTTTTTTGGAGGCCTAGGCTTTTGCAAA
GATCGATCAAGAGACAGGATGAGGATCGTTTCGCATGATTGAACAAGATGGATTGCACGCAGGTTCTCCG
GCCGCTTGGGTGGAGAGGCTATTCGGCTATGACTGGGCACAACAGACAATCGGCTGCTCTGATGCCGCCG
TGTTCCGGCTGTCAGCGCAGGGGCGCCCGGTTCTTTTTGTCAAGACCGACCTGTCCGGTGCCCTGAATGA
ACTGCAAGACGAGGCAGCGCGGCTATCGTGGCTGGCCACGACGGGCGTTCCTTGCGCAGCTGTGCTCGAC
GTTGTCACTGAAGCGGGAAGGGACTGGCTGCTATTGGGCGAAGTGCCGGGGCAGGATCTCCTGTCATCTC
ACCTTGCTCCTGCCGAGAAAGTATCCATCATGGCTGATGCAATGCGGCGGCTGCATACGCTTGATCCGGC
TACCTGCCCATTCGACCACCAAGCGAAACATCGCATCGAGCGAGCACGTACTCGGATGGAAGCCGGTCTT
GTCGATCAGGATGATCTGGACGAAGAGCATCAGGGGCTCGCGCCAGCCGAACTGTTCGCCAGGCTCAAGG
CGAGCATGCCCGACGGCGAGGATCTCGTCGTGACCCATGGCGATGCCTGCTTGCCGAATATCATGGTGGA
AAATGGCCGCTTTTCTGGATTCATCGACTGTGGCCGGCTGGGTGTGGCGGACCGCTATCAGGACATAGCG
TTGGCTACCCGTGATATTGCTGAAGAGCTTGGCGGCGAATGGGCTGACCGCTTCCTCGTGCTTTACGGTA
TCGCCGCTCCCGATTCGCAGCGCATCGCCTTCTATCGCCTTCTTGACGAGTTCTTCTGAGCGGGACTCTG
GGGTTCGAAATGACCGACCAAGCGACGCCCAACCTGCCATCACGAGATTTCGATTCCACCGCCGCCTTCT
ATGAAAGGTTGGGCTTCGGAATCGTTTTCCGGGACGCCGGCTGGATGATCCTCCAGCGCGGGGATCTCAT
GCTGGAGTTCTTCGCCCACCCTAGGGGGAGGCTAACTGAAACACGGAAGGAGACAATACCGGAAGGAACC
CGCGCTATGACGGCAATAAAAAGACAGAATAAAACGCACGGTGTTGGGTCGTTTGTTCATAAACGCGGGG
TTCGGTCCCAGGGCTGGCACTCTGTCGATACCCCACCGAGACCCCATTGGGGCCAATACGCCCGCGTTTC
TTCCTTTTCCCCACCCCACCCCCCAAGTTCGGGTGAAGGCCCAGGGCTCGCAGCCAACGTCGGGGCGGCA
GGCCCTGCCATAGCCTCAGGTTACTCATATATACTTTAGATTGATTTAAAACTTCATTTTTAATTTAAAA
GGATCTAGGTGAAGATCCTTTTTGATAATCTCATGACCAAAATCCCTTAACGTGAGTTTTCGTTCCACTG
AGCGTCAGACCCCGTAGAAAAGATCAAAGGATCTTCTTGAGATCCTTTTTTTCTGCGCGTAATCTGCTGC
TTGCAAACAAAAAAACCACCGCTACCAGCGGTGGTTTGTTTGCCGGATCAAGAGCTACCAACTCTTTTTC
CGAAGGTAACTGGCTTCAGCAGAGCGCAGATACCAAATACTGTCCTTCTAGTGTAGCCGTAGTTAGGCCA
CCACTTCAAGAACTCTGTAGCACCGCCTACATACCTCGCTCTGCTAATCCTGTTACCAGTGGCTGCTGCC
AGTGGCGATAAGTCGTGTCTTACCGGGTTGGACTCAAGACGATAGTTACCGGATAAGGCGCAGCGGTCGG
GCTGAACGGGGGGTTCGTGCACACAGCCCAGCTTGGAGCGAACGACCTACACCGAACTGAGATACCTACA
GCGTGAGCTATGAGAAAGCGCCACGCTTCCCGAAGGGAGAAAGGCGGACAGGTATCCGGTAAGCGGCAGG
GTCGGAACAGGAGAGCGCACGAGGGAGCTTCCAGGGGGAAACGCCTGGTATCTTTATAGTCCTGTCGGGT
TTCGCCACCTCTGACTTGAGCGTCGATTTTTGTGATGCTCGTCAGGGGGGCGGAGCCTATGGAAAAACGC
CAGCAACGCGGCCTTTTTACGGTTCCTGGCCTTTTGCTGGCCTTTTGCTCACATGTTCTTTCCTGCGTTA
TCCCCTGATTCTGTGGATAACCGTATTACCGCCATGCAT
