>Addgene plasmid #74672 | pCX-HO1-2A-EGFP | addgene partial sequence | sequence record 142791 | pCAX-F 5'-CAGCTCCTGGGCAACGTGC-3'
ATTCCGGATGGAGCGTCCGCAACCCGACAGCATGCCCCAGGATTTGTCAGAGGCCCTGAAGGAGGCCACC
AAGGAGGTGCACACCCAGGCAGAGAATGCTGAGTTCATGAGGAACTTTCAGAAGGGCCAGGTGACCCGAG
ACGGCTTCAAGCTGGTGATGGCCTCCCTGTACCACATCTATGTGGCCCTGGAGGAGGAGATTGAGCGCAA
CAAGGAGAGCCCAGTCTTCGCCCCTGTCTACTTCCCAGAAGAGCTGCACCGCAAGGCTGCCCTGGAGCAG
GACCTGGCCTTCTGGTACGGGCCCCGCTGGCAGGAGGTCATCCCCTACACACCAGCCATGCAGCGCTATG
TGAAGCGGCTCCACGAGGTGGGGCGCACAGAGCCCGAGCTGCTGGTGGCCCACGCCTACACCCGCTACCT
GGGTGACCTGTCTGGGGGCCAGGTGCTCAAAAAGATTGCCCAGAAAGCCCTGGACCTGCCCAGCTCTGGC
GAGGGCCTGGCCTTCTTCACCTTCCCCAACATTGCCAGTGCCACCAAGTTCAAGCAGCTCTACCGCTCCC
GCATGAACTCCCTGGAGATGACTCCCGCAGTCAGGCAGAGGGTGATAGAAGAGGCCAAGACTGCGTTCCT
GCTCAACATCCAGCTCTTTGAGGAGTTGCAGGAGCTGCTGACCCATGACACCAAGGACCAGAGCCCCTCA
CGGGCACCAGGGCTTCGCCAGCGGGCCAGCAACAAAGTGCAAGATTCTGCCCCCGTGGAGACTCCCAGAG
G
