>Addgene plasmid #74672 | pCX-HO1-2A-EGFP | addgene partial sequence | sequence record 142792 | Bglob-pA-R 5'-ttttggcagagggaaaaaga-3'
GCCACACCAGCCACCACCTTCTGATAGGCAGCCTGCACCTGAGGAGTGAATTCTGAGTCCTTACTTGTAC
AGCTCGTCCATGCCGAGAGTGATCCCGGCGGCGGTCACGAACTCCAGCAGGACCATGTGATCGCGCTTCT
CGTTGGGGTCTTTGCTCAGGGCGGACTGGGTGCTCAGGTAGTGGTTGTCGGGCAGCAGCACGGGGCCGTC
GCCGATGGGGGTGTTCTGCTGGTAGTGGTCGGCGAGCTGCACGCTGCCGTCCTCGATGTTGTGGCGGATC
TTGAAGTTCACCTTGATGCCGTTCTTCTGCTTGTCGGCCATGATATAGACGTTGTGGCTGTTGTAGTTGT
ACTCCAGCTTGTGCCCCAGGATGTTGCCGTCCTCCTTGAAGTCGATGCCCTTCAGCTCGATGCGGTTCAC
CAGGGTGTCGCCCTCGAACTTCACCTCGGCGCGGGTCTTGTAGTTGCCGTCGTCCTTGAAGAAGATGGTG
CGCTCCTGGACGTAGCCTTCGGGCATGGCGGACTTGAAGAAGTCGTGCTGCTTCATGTGGTCGGGGTAGC
GGCTGAAGCACTGCACGCCGTAGGTCAGGGTGGTCACGAGGGTGGGCCAGGGCACGGGCAGCTTGCCGGT
GGTGCAGATGAACTTCAGGGTCAGCTTGCCGTAGGTGGCATCGCCCTCGCCCTCGCCGGACACGCTGAAC
TTGTGGCCGTTTACGTCGCCGTCCAGCTCGACCAGGATGGGCACCACCCCGGTGAACAGCTCCTCGCCCT
TGCTCACCATCTTAAGGCCGCTGCCGGGCCCTGGGTTGGACTCCACGTCTCCCGCCAACTTGAGAAGGTC
AAA
